Addgene plasmid #171749: pαH-S-GSAS-B.1.351
Purpose: Mammalian expression of SARS-CoV-2 Spike protein S-GSAS-D614G-B.1.351 variant (South African)
Depositing lab: Priyamvada Acharya. Depositing organization: Duke University. Publication: Effect of natural mutations of SARS-CoV-2 on spike structure, conformation, and antigenicity. Gobeil SM, Janowska K, McDowell S, Mansouri K, Parks R, Stalls V, Kopp MF, Manne K, Li D, Wiehe K, Saunders KO, Edwards RJ, Korber B, Haynes BF, Henderson R, Acharya P. Science. 2021 Jun 24. pii: science.abi6226. doi: 10.1126/science.abi6226. PubMed 34168071.
Backbone
  Vector backbone: pαH
  Backbone size w/o insert (bp): 4746
  Vector type: Mammalian Expression
Growth in bacteria
  Bacterial resistance: Ampicillin, 100 μg/mL
  Growth temperature: 37°C
  Growth strain: DH5alpha
  Copy number: High Copy
Gene/Insert
  Gene/Insert name: Spike (S-GSAS-B.1.351 variant) (alt name: South African SARS-CoV-2 spike variant)
  Species: Severe acute respiratory syndrome coronavirus 2
  Insert size (bp): 3624
  Mutation: Ectodomain (AAs 1-1208); 682-685 (furin site = RRAR) replaced with GSAS; D614G; N501Y; K417N; E484K; L18F; D80A; D215G; R246I; A701V
  Entrez Gene: S (a.k.a. GU280_gp02, spike glycoprotein)
  Tag / fusion protein: HRV3C cleavage site, 8X His tag, 2X Strep-Tag II (C terminal on backbone)
  Cloning method: Gibson Cloning
  Sequencing primers: 5′ n/a
Resource information
  A portion of this plasmid was derived from a plasmid made by: Jason McLellan
Terms and licenses: Academic/Nonprofit Terms; Industry Terms: Not Available to Industry
Depositor comments: Please visit https://www.biorxiv.org/content/10.1101/2021.03.11.435037v2 for bioRxiv preprint.
How to cite: pαH-S-GSAS-B.1.351 was a gift from Priyamvada Acharya (Addgene plasmid # 171749 ; http://n2t.net/addgene:171749 ; RRID:Addgene_171749)
