[The description below was written by a language model from this plasmid's Addgene catalogue record and pLannotate feature annotations shown in this document.]
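Description:
pαH-S-GSAS-B.1.351 is a mammalian expression plasmid built on the pαH backbone for producing a soluble SARS-CoV-2 spike ectodomain carrying the mutations of the B.1.351 lineage. It is propagated in E. coli as a high-copy plasmid through a ColE1/pUC-type origin and selected with ampicillin via the β-lactamase gene. Remnants of the lac promoter, operator, CAP site and a lacI fragment are also annotated; these appear to be backbone carry-over rather than functional parts of the expression unit.

Transcription of the insert is driven by a CAG-type arrangement: the CMV immediate-early enhancer, the chicken β-actin promoter (spanning the sequence origin) and a chimeric chicken β-actin/rabbit β-globin intron. A rabbit β-globin polyadenylation signal terminates the transcript. The short globin "CDS" fragments flagged on either side of the insert most likely reflect β-globin exon sequence belonging to this cassette, not expressed fusion partners.

The 3.6 kb insert encodes spike residues 1–1208, with the furin cleavage site RRAR (682–685) replaced by GSAS to prevent S1/S2 processing. It also carries D614G and the substitutions L18F, D80A, D215G, R246I, K417N, E484K, N501Y and A701V. According to the record, the backbone supplies a C-terminal HRV3C protease site, an 8×His tag and a 2× Strep-Tag II for affinity purification and optional tag removal; the automated annotation picked up only one Strep-Tag II copy. The roughly 200 bp between the spike coding region and that tag is otherwise unannotated.

The construct is intended for transient expression and purification of the variant spike, and the associated study examined how natural mutations affect spike structure, conformation and antigenicity.
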