Features (pLannotate 1.2.2; 15 found; start..end, strand, type, name):
    122..1138    +  intron         chimeric intron: chimera between introns from chicken β-actin and rabbit β-globin
   1136..1213    +  CDS            HBBC_AMMLE (fragment): Experimental evidence at protein level: Swiss-Prot protein existence level 1. Involved in oxygen transport from the lung to the various peripheral tissues. From Ammotragus lervia (Barbary sheep) (Antilope lervia).
   1226..4849    +  CDS            S (fragment): SPIKE_SARS2 - Experimental evidence at protein level: Swiss-Prot protein existence level 1. [Spike glycoprotein]: May down-regulate host tetherin (BST2) by lysosomal degradation, thereby counteracting its antiviral activity. From Severe acute respiratory syndrome coronavirus 2 (2019-nCoV) (SARS-CoV-2).
   5066..5089    +  CDS            Strep-Tag II: peptide that binds Strep-Tactin®, an engineered form of streptavidin
   5111..5185    +  CDS            HBB (fragment): HBB_PONPY - Experimental evidence at transcript level: Swiss-Prot protein existence level 2. Involved in oxygen transport from the lung to the various peripheral tissues. From Pongo pygmaeus (Bornean orangutan).
   5256..5311    +  polyA_signal   β-globin poly(A) signal: rabbit β-globin polyadenylation signal (Gil and Proudfoot, 1987)
   5696..5712    -  protein_bind   lac operator: The lac repressor binds to the lac operator to inhibit transcription in E. coli. This inhibition can be relieved by adding lactose or isopropyl-β-D-thiogalactopyranoside (IPTG). lac repressor encoded by lacI
   5720..5750    -  promoter       lac promoter: promoter for the E. coli lac operon
   5765..5786    -  protein_bind   CAP binding site: CAP binding activates transcription in the presence of cAMP. E. coli catabolite activator protein
   5802..5903    -  CDS            lacI (fragment): LACI_ECOLI - Experimental evidence at protein level: Swiss-Prot protein existence level 1. Repressor of the lactose operon. Binds allolactose as an inducer. From Escherichia coli (strain K12).
   6086..6674    -  rep_origin     ori: high-copy-number ColE1/pMB1/pBR322/pUC origin of replication
   6845..7705    -  CDS            AmpR: β-lactamase; bla; confers resistance to ampicillin, carbenicillin, and related antibiotics
   7706..7810    -  promoter       AmpR promoter: bla
   7841..8220    +  enhancer       CMV enhancer: human cytomegalovirus immediate early enhancer
   8222..121     +  promoter       chicken β-actin promoter (across the origin): No description available
>Addgene plasmid #171749 | pαH-S-GSAS-B.1.351 | addgene full sequence | sequence record 337764 | Addgene NGS Result
GGGCGGGGCGAGGCGGAGAGGTGCGGCGGCAGCCAATCAGAGCGGCGCGCTCCGAAAGTTTCCTTTTATG
GCGAGGCGGCGGCGGCGGCGGCCCTATAAAAAGCGAAGCGCGCGGCGGGCGGGAGTCGCTGCGCGCTGCC
TTCGCCCCGTGCCCCGCTCCGCCGCCGCCTCGCGCCGCCCGCCCCGGCTCTGACTGACCGCGTTACTCCC
ACAGGTGAGCGGGCGGGACGGCCCTTCTCCTCCGGGCTGTAATTAGCGCTTGGTTTAATGACGGCTTGTT
TCTTTTCTGTGGCTGCGTGAAAGCCTTGAGGGGCTCCGGGAGGGCCCTTTGTGCGGGGGGAGCGGCTCGG
GGGGTGCGTGCGTGTGTGTGTGCGTGGGGAGCGCCGCGTGCGGCTCCGCGCTGCCCGGCGGCTGTGAGCG
CTGCGGGCGCGGCGCGGGGCTTTGTGCGCTCCGCAGTGTGCGCGAGGGGAGCGCGGCCGGGGGCGGTGCC
CCGCGGTGCGGGGGGGGCTGCGAGGGGAACAAAGGCTGCGTGCGGGGTGTGTGCGTGGGGGGGTGAGCAG
GGGGTGTGGGCGCGTCGGTCGGGCTGCAACCCCCCCTGCACCCCCCTCCCCGAGTTGCTGAGCACGGCCC
GGCTTCGGGTGCGGGGCTCCGTACGGGGCGTGGCGCGGGGCTCGCCGTGCCGGGCGGGGGGTGGCGGCAG
GTGGGGGTGCCGGGCGGGGCGGGGCCGCCTCGGGCCGGGGAGGGCTCGGGGGAGGGGCGCGGCGGCCCCC
GGAGCGCCGGCGGCTGTCGAGGCGCGGCGAGCCGCAGCCATTGCCTTTTATGGTAATCGTGCGAGAGGGC
GCAGGGACTTCCTTTGTCCCAAATCTGTGCGGAGCCGAAATCTGGGAGGCGCCGCCGCACCCCCTCTAGC
GGGCGCGGGGCGAAGCGGTGCGGCGCCGGCAGGAAGGAAATGGGCGGGGAGGGCCTTCGTGCGTCGCCGC
GCCGCCGTCCCCTTCTCCCTCTCCAGCCTCGGGGCTGTCCGCGGGGGGACGGCTGCCTTCGGGGGGGACG
GGGCAGGGCGGGGTTCGGCTTCTGGCGTGTGACCGGCGGCTCTAGCGCCTCTGCTAACCATGTTCATGCC
TTCTTCTTTTTCCTACAGCTCCTGGGCAACGTGCTGGTTGTTGTGCTGTCTCATCATTTTGGCAAAGAAT
TGCGGCCGTCTCAGGCCGAGTTCGGTACCGCCACCATGTTCGTGTTCCTGGTGCTCCTGCCTCTGGTGAG
CAGCCAGTGCGTGAACTTCACCACCCGAACCCAGCTCCCACCAGCCTACACCAACAGCTTTACACGGGGC
GTGTACTACCCTGACAAGGTGTTCAGATCTAGCGTCCTGCACAGCACTCAGGACCTCTTCCTGCCGTTCT
TCAGCAACGTGACATGGTTCCACGCCATCCACGTGAGCGGCACAAACGGAACCAAGCGGTTTGCTAACCC
CGTCCTGCCATTCAATGATGGAGTTTACTTCGCCAGTACCGAGAAGAGTAACATCATCCGGGGCTGGATC
TTCGGCACCACCCTGGATAGCAAAACACAGAGCCTCCTGATCGTGAACAATGCCACGAACGTCGTGATCA
AGGTGTGCGAGTTCCAGTTTTGCAATGATCCTTTCCTGGGTGTGTACTACCACAAGAACAACAAGAGCTG
GATGGAAAGCGAGTTCAGAGTCTACAGCAGCGCCAACAACTGCACATTCGAGTACGTCTCTCAGCCTTTT
CTGATGGACCTTGAGGGGAAACAAGGCAACTTCAAGAACCTGAGAGAATTCGTGTTCAAGAACATCGACG
GCTACTTCAAAATCTACTCCAAGCACACACCCATCAACCTGGTCCGGGGCCTCCCTCAGGGCTTCAGCGC
CCTGGAACCCCTGGTCGACCTGCCCATAGGCATCAACATAACGCGGTTCCAAACCCTGCTGGCCCTGCAT
ATCTCCTACCTGACTCCTGGCGACAGCAGCAGCGGATGGACCGCCGGAGCTGCAGCCTACTATGTGGGCT
ACCTGCAACCTAGAACCTTCCTGCTGAAGTACAACGAGAACGGCACAATCACAGACGCCGTCGACTGCGC
CCTGGACCCTCTCTCTGAGACAAAGTGCACCCTGAAGTCCTTCACCGTGGAAAAGGGCATCTACCAGACC
AGCAACTTCCGGGTGCAGCCTACAGAGAGCATCGTGCGATTTCCAAACATTACCAACCTCTGCCCCTTCG
GCGAGGTGTTTAACGCCACAAGATTTGCCTCCGTTTACGCCTGGAATAGAAAGAGAATCAGCAATTGTGT
GGCCGACTACTCCGTGCTGTATAACAGCGCCTCTTTCAGCACCTTCAAGTGCTACGGCGTTTCCCCAACA
AAGCTGAATGACCTGTGCTTCACCAACGTGTACGCCGACTCCTTCGTAATTAGAGGCGATGAGGTGCGGC
AGATCGCACCAGGCCAGACCGGTAACATCGCTGACTACAACTATAAGCTGCCTGATGATTTTACAGGCTG
CGTGATCGCCTGGAACTCTAACAACCTGGATAGCAAGGTGGGCGGCAACTACAACTACCTGTACCGGCTG
TTTCGCAAGTCTAACCTGAAACCTTTCGAGAGAGACATCTCCACAGAGATCTACCAGGCCGGTTCTACAC
CTTGTAACGGGGTGAAAGGCTTCAACTGTTACTTCCCTCTGCAAAGCTACGGCTTCCAGCCTACCTACGG
AGTCGGCTACCAGCCATACCGGGTGGTCGTGCTGTCCTTCGAGTTACTCCACGCCCCCGCCACCGTCTGC
GGTCCTAAGAAGTCCACCAATCTGGTTAAGAACAAATGCGTGAACTTCAACTTCAACGGCCTGACCGGGA
CCGGCGTGCTGACCGAAAGCAACAAAAAGTTCCTCCCCTTCCAGCAGTTCGGCCGTGATATCGCTGACAC
CACAGATGCCGTCAGAGATCCACAGACCCTGGAAATCCTGGATATTACACCCTGCTCCTTCGGAGGAGTT
TCTGTGATCACCCCCGGGACCAATACCAGCAACCAGGTGGCTGTGCTGTACCAAGGTGTTAACTGCACCG
AGGTTCCTGTGGCCATCCACGCCGATCAGCTGACACCTACTTGGAGAGTGTACTCCACTGGCTCCAATGT
GTTCCAGACCAGGGCCGGATGTCTGATCGGCGCCGAGCACGTGAATAACAGTTACGAGTGCGACATCCCT
ATCGGCGCCGGCATCTGTGCCAGCTACCAGACCCAGACAAACAGCCCTGGGTCTGCTTCCTCTGTAGCTA
GCCAGAGCATCATCGCCTACACCATGAGCCTGGGCGTGGAGAACAGCGTGGCCTATTCCAACAACTCTAT
CGCCATTCCCACCAACTTTACAATTAGCGTCACAACAGAGATCCTGCCCGTGAGCATGACCAAGACCAGC
GTGGACTGTACAATGTACATCTGTGGCGACAGCACTGAATGCAGCAACCTGCTGCTGCAATACGGCTCCT
TTTGCACCCAACTGAACCGGGCGCTGACCGGAATCGCCGTGGAACAGGACAAAAATACCCAGGAGGTGTT
CGCCCAAGTGAAGCAGATCTACAAGACCCCACCTATCAAGGACTTCGGCGGCTTTAACTTTAGCCAGATT
CTCCCTGATCCTTCTAAGCCTAGCAAGCGGAGCTTTATCGAGGATCTGCTGTTCAACAAGGTCACCCTGG
CCGATGCCGGCTTTATCAAACAGTATGGCGATTGCCTGGGCGACATAGCCGCCAGAGATCTGATCTGCGC
CCAGAAATTCAACGGCCTGACAGTTCTCCCACCTCTGCTGACCGACGAGATGATCGCTCAGTACACCTCT
GCCCTGCTGGCTGGCACCATCACATCTGGGTGGACATTTGGCGCCGGCGCCGCCCTGCAGATCCCCTTTG
CCATGCAGATGGCCTATAGATTCAACGGAATCGGCGTGACCCAGAACGTGCTGTATGAAAACCAGAAGCT
GATCGCTAACCAGTTCAATTCTGCCATCGGCAAGATCCAGGACTCCCTCTCCTCTACCGCCAGCGCCCTG
GGCAAACTGCAGGACGTGGTGAATCAGAACGCCCAAGCCCTGAACACCCTGGTGAAGCAGCTCAGCAGCA
ATTTTGGCGCCATCAGCTCTGTGCTGAACGATATCCTGTCTAGACTGGACAAGGTGGAAGCCGAAGTCCA
GATCGATAGACTGATCACAGGTAGACTGCAGTCCCTGCAAACCTACGTGACCCAACAGCTGATCAGGGCC
GCTGAAATAAGAGCCAGCGCCAATCTCGCCGCTACCAAGATGTCCGAGTGTGTGCTGGGACAGTCTAAAC
GCGTTGACTTCTGCGGCAAAGGCTATCACCTGATGAGCTTCCCCCAGAGCGCGCCGCACGGCGTGGTGTT
CCTGCATGTGACATACGTGCCTGCCCAAGAGAAGAATTTCACAACCGCCCCTGCCATCTGCCACGACGGC
AAGGCCCACTTCCCAAGAGAGGGCGTTTTCGTTTCCAATGGCACACACTGGTTCGTGACACAAAGAAACT
TCTACGAACCCCAGATTATCACCACCGACAACACCTTCGTGAGTGGCAATTGTGACGTGGTCATCGGAAT
CGTGAACAACACAGTGTACGACCCTCTGCAACCTGAGCTGGACTCTTTTAAGGAAGAGCTGGACAAGTAC
TTTAAAAACCACACCAGCCCCGATGTGGACCTGGGCGACATCAGTGGCATTAACGCCAGCGTGGTGAACA
TCCAAAAGGAAATCGACAGACTGAACGAGGTGGCCAAGAACCTGAACGAGTCCCTGATCGACCTGCAGGA
GCTCGGCAAATACGAGCAGGGATCCGGATACATCCCCGAGGCCCCCAGAGATGGCCAGGCCTACGTGCGG
AAGGACGGCGAGTGGGTACTGCTGAGCACATTCCTGGGCAGATCCCTGGAGGTGCTGTTCCAGGGCCCAG
GCCATCACCACCATCACCACCATCATAGCGCCTGGTCCCACCCCCAGTTCGAGAAGGGCGGCGGTAGTGG
AGGGGGCGGATCTGGCGGCTCAGCTTGGAGCCACCCCCAGTTCGAAAAGTGATAATGACTCGAGCGATAA
TTCACTCCTCAGGTGCAGGCTGCCTATCAGAAGGTGGTGGCTGGTGTGGCCAATGCCCTGGCTCACAAAT
ACCACTGAGATCTTTTTCCCTCTGCCAAAAATTATGGGGACATCATGAAGCCCCTTGAGCATCTGACTTC
TGGCTAATAAAGGAAATTTATTTTCATTGCAATAGTGTGTTGGAATTTTTTGTGTCTCTCACTCGGAAGG
ACATATGGGAGGGCAAATCATTTAAAACATCAGAATGAGTATTTGGTTTAGAGTTTGGCAACATATGCCC
ATATGCTGGCTGCCATGAACAAAGGTTGGCTATAAAGAGGTCATCAGTATATGAAACAGCCCCCTGCTGT
CCATTCCTTATTCCATAGAAAAGCCTTGACTTGAGGTTAGATTTTTTTTATATTTTGTTTTGTGTTATTT
TTTTCTTTAACATCCCTAAAATTTTCCTTACATGTTTTACTAGCCAGATTTTTCCTCCTCTCCTGACTAC
TCCCAGTCATAGCTGTCCCTCTTCTCTTATGGAGATCCCTCGACCTGCAGCCCAAGCTTGGCGTAATCAT
GGTCATAGCTGTTTCCTGTGTGAAATTGTTATCCGCTCACAATTCCACACAACATACGAGCCGGAAGCAT
AAAGTGTAAAGCCTGGGGTGCCTAATGAGTGAGCTAACTCACATTAATTGCGTTGCGCTCACTGCCCGCT
TTCCAGTCGGGAAACCTGTCGTGCCAGCGGATCGATCCGCTGCATTAATGAATCGGCCAACGCGCGGGGA
GAGGCGGTTTGCGTATTGGGCGCTCTTCCGCTTCCTCGCTCACTGACTCGCTGCGCTCGGTCGTTCGGCT
GCGGCGAGCGGTATCAGCTCACTCAAAGGCGGTAATACGGTTATCCACAGAATCAGGGGATAACGCAGGA
AAGAACATGTGAGCAAAAGGCCAGCAAAAGGCCAGGAACCGTAAAAAGGCCGCGTTGCTGGCGTTTTTCC
ATAGGCTCCGCCCCCCTGACGAGCATCACAAAAATCGACGCTCAAGTCAGAGGTGGCGAAACCCGACAGG
ACTATAAAGATACCAGGCGTTTCCCCCTGGAAGCTCCCTCGTGCGCTCTCCTGTTCCGACCCTGCCGCTT
ACCGGATACCTGTCCGCCTTTCTCCCTTCGGGAAGCGTGGCGCTTTCTCATAGCTCACGCTGTAGGTATC
TCAGTTCGGTGTAGGTCGTTCGCTCCAAGCTGGGCTGTGTGCACGAACCCCCCGTTCAGCCCGACCGCTG
CGCCTTATCCGGTAACTATCGTCTTGAGTCCAACCCGGTAAGACACGACTTATCGCCACTGGCAGCAGCC
ACTGGTAACAGGATTAGCAGAGCGAGGTATGTAGGCGGTGCTACAGAGTTCTTGAAGTGGTGGCCTAACT
ACGGCTACACTAGAAGAACAGTATTTGGTATCTGCGCTCTGCTGAAGCCAGTTACCTTCGGAAAAAGAGT
TGGTAGCTCTTGATCCGGCAAACAAACCACCGCTGGTAGCGGTGGTTTTTTTGTTTGCAAGCAGCAGATT
ACGCGCAGAAAAAAAGGATCTCAAGAAGATCCTTTGATCTTTTCTACGGGGTCTGACGCTCAGTGGAACG
AAAACTCACGTTAAGGGATTTTGGTCATGAGATTATCAAAAAGGATCTTCACCTAGATCCTTTTAAATTA
AAAATGAAGTTTTAAATCAATCTAAAGTATATATGAGTAAACTTGGTCTGACAGTTACCAATGCTTAATC
AGTGAGGCACCTATCTCAGCGATCTGTCTATTTCGTTCATCCATAGTTGCCTGACTCCCCGTCGTGTAGA
TAACTACGATACGGGAGGGCTTACCATCTGGCCCCAGTGCTGCAATGATACCGCGAGACCCACGCTCACC
GGCTCCAGATTTATCAGCAATAAACCAGCCAGCCGGAAGGGCCGAGCGCAGAAGTGGTCCTGCAACTTTA
TCCGCCTCCATCCAGTCTATTAATTGTTGCCGGGAAGCTAGAGTAAGTAGTTCGCCAGTTAATAGTTTGC
GCAACGTTGTTGCCATTGCTACAGGCATCGTGGTGTCACGCTCGTCGTTTGGTATGGCTTCATTCAGCTC
CGGTTCCCAACGATCAAGGCGAGTTACATGATCCCCCATGTTGTGCAAAAAAGCGGTTAGCTCCTTCGGT
CCTCCGATCGTTGTCAGAAGTAAGTTGGCCGCAGTGTTATCACTCATGGTTATGGCAGCACTGCATAATT
CTCTTACTGTCATGCCATCCGTAAGATGCTTTTCTGTGACTGGTGAGTACTCAACCAAGTCATTCTGAGA
ATAGTGTATGCGGCGACCGAGTTGCTCTTGCCCGGCGTCAATACGGGATAATACCGCGCCACATAGCAGA
ACTTTAAAAGTGCTCATCATTGGAAAACGTTCTTCGGGGCGAAAACTCTCAAGGATCTTACCGCTGTTGA
GATCCAGTTCGATGTAACCCACTCGTGCACCCAACTGATCTTCAGCATCTTTTACTTTCACCAGCGTTTC
TGGGTGAGCAAAAACAGGAAGGCAAAATGCCGCAAAAAAGGGAATAAGGGCGACACGGAAATGTTGAATA
CTCATACTCTTCCTTTTTCAATATTATTGAAGCATTTATCAGGGTTATTGTCTCATGAGCGGATACATAT
TTGAATGTATTTAGAAAAATAAACAAATAGGGGTTCCGCGCACATTTCCCCGAAAAGTGCCACCTGGGTC
GACATTGATTATTGACTAGTTATTAATAGTAATCAATTACGGGGTCATTAGTTCATAGCCCATATATGGA
GTTCCGCGTTACATAACTTACGGTAAATGGCCCGCCTGGCTGACCGCCCAACGACCCCCGCCCATTGACG
TCAATAATGACGTATGTTCCCATAGTAACGCCAATAGGGACTTTCCATTGACGTCAATGGGTGGAGTATT
TACGGTAAACTGCCCACTTGGCAGTACATCAAGTGTATCATATGCCAAGTACGCCCCCTATTGACGTCAA
TGACGGTAAATGGCCCGCCTGGCATTATGCCCAGTACATGACCTTATGGGACTTTCCTACTTGGCAGTAC
ATCTACGTATTAGTCATCGCTATTACCATGGTCGAGGTGAGCCCCACGTTCTGCTTCACTCTCCCCATCT
CCCCCCCCTCCCCACCCCCAATTTTGTATTTATTTATTTTTTAATTATTTTGTGCAGCGATGGGGGCGGG
GGGGGGGGGGGGGGGCGCGCGCCAGGCGGGGCGGGGCGGGGCGAGGGGCG
